>Addgene plasmid #109536 | actc1b-mKate2-ARF1-DN | addgene full sequence | sequence record 224848 | Addgene NGS Result
GCAAGTTTGTACAAAAAAGCAGGCTGCCACCATGGTGAGCGAGCTGATTAAGGAGAACATGCACATGAAG
CTGTACATGGAGGGCACCGTGAACAACCACCACTTCAAGTGCACATCCGAGGGCGAAGGCAAGCCCTACG
AGGGCACCCAGACCATGAGAATCAAGGCGGTCGAGGGCGGCCCTCTCCCCTTCGCCTTCGACATCCTGGC
TACCAGCTTCATGTACGGCAGCAAAACCTTCATCAACCACACCCAGGGCATCCCCGACTTCTTTAAGCAG
TCCTTCCCCGAGGGCTTCACATGGGAGAGAGTCACCACATACGAAGACGGGGGCGTGCTGACCGCTACCC
AGGACACCAGCCTCCAGGACGGCTGCCTCATCTACAACGTCAAGATCAGAGGGGTGAACTTCCCATCCAA
CGGCCCTGTGATGCAGAAGAAAACACTCGGCTGGGAGGCCTCCACCGAGACCCTGTACCCCGCTGACGGC
GGCCTGGAAGGCAGAGCCGACATGGCCCTGAAGCTCGTGGGCGGGGGCCACCTGATCTGCAACTTGAAGA
CCACATACAGATCCAAGAAACCCGCTAAGAACCTCAAGATGCCCGGCGTCTACTATGTGGACAGAAGACT
GGAAAGAATCAAGGAGGCCGACAAAGAGACCTACGTCGAGCAGCACGAGGTGGCTGTGGCCAGATACTGC
GACCTCCCTAGCAAACTGGGGCACAGAGACCCAGCTTTCTTGTACAAAGTGGTGGGAAACATATTCGCAA
ACCTCTTTAAAGTCTTCGGCAAGAAGGAGATGAGAATTCTTATGGTGGGACTCGACGCAGCAGGGAAGAA
CACGATTCTGTATAAATTAAAGTTGGGGGAAATTGTGACCACCATCCCAACAATCGGTTTTAATGTTGAA
ACAGTGGAGTACAAGAATATTAGTTTTACAGTTTGGGACGTCGGCGGTCAAGATAAGATTCGACCATTGT
GGCGTCATTATTTCCAGAACACACAAGGTCTGATCTTTGTGGTTGACAGTAATGACCGTGAGCGTGTGAA
TGAGGCGCGAGAGGAGCTGATGAGGATGTTGGCTGAGGATGAGCTCAGAGAAGCAGTTCTGCTGGTGTTT
GCCAACAAACAGGACCTGCCGAACGCCATGAACGCCGCCGAAATCACGGACAAGCTGGGTCTGCACTCAC
TCCGGCACAGAAACTGGTACATTCAGGCCACGTGTGCCACAAGCGGCGACGGCCTCTATGAAGGACTCGA
CTGGTTGTCCAATCAGCTGAAAAACCAGAAATGACAACTTTATTATACATAGTTGATAATTCACTGGCCG
TCGTTTTACGGTACCATCGATGATGATCCAGACATGATAAGATACATTGATGAGTTTGGACAAACCACAA
CTAGAATGCAGTGAAAAAAATGCTTTATTTGTGAAATTTGTGATGCTATTGCTTTATTTGTAACCATTAT
AAGCTGCAATAAACAAGTTAACAACAACAATTGCATTCATTTTATGTTTCAGGTTCAGGGGGAGGTGTGG
GAGGTTTTTTAAAGCAAGTAAAACCTCTACAAATGTGGTATGGCTGATTATGATCCTCTAGATCAGATCT
GCGAAGATACGGCCACGGGTGCTCTTGATCCTGTGGCTGATTTTGGACTGTGCTGCTCGCAGCTGCTGAT
GAATCACATACTTCCTCCATTTTCTTCCACTGATTGACTGTTATAATTTCCCTAATTTCCAGGTCAAGGT
GCTGTGCATTGTGGTAATAGATGTGACATGACGTCACTTCCAAAGGACCAATGAACATGTCTGACCAATT
TCATATAATGTGAAAACGATTTTCATAGGCAGAATAAATAACATTTAAATTAAACTGGGCATCAGCGCAA
TTCAATTGGTTTGGTAATAGCAAGGGAAAATAGAATGAAGTGATCTCCAAAAAATAAGTACTTTTTGACT
GTAAATAAAATTGTAAGGAGTAAAAAGTACTTTTTTTTCTAAAAAAATGTAATTAAGTAAAAGTAAAAGT
ATTGATTTTTAATTGTACTCAAGTAAAGTAAAAATCCCCAAAAATAATACTTAAGTACAGTAATCAAGTA
AAATTACTCAAGTACTTTACACCTCTGGTTCTTGACCCCCTACCTTCAGCAAGCCCAGCAGATCCACTAG
TTCTAGAGCGGCCGCCACCGCGGTGGAGCTCCAGCTTTTGTTCCCTTTAGTGAGGGTTAATTGCGCGCTT
GGCGTAATCATGGTCATAGCTGTTTCCTGTGTGAAATTGTTATCCGCTCACAATTCCACACAACATACGA
GCCGGAAGCATAAAGTGTAAAGCCTGGGGTGCCTAATGAGTGAGCTAACTCACATTAATTGCGTTGCGCT
CACTGCCCGCTTTCCAGTCGGGAAACCTGTCGTGCCAGCTGCATTAATGAATCGGCCAACGCGCGGGGAG
AGGCGGTTTGCGTATTGGGCGCTCTTCCGCTTCCTCGCTCACTGACTCGCTGCGCTCGGTCGTTCGGCTG
CGGCGAGCGGTATCAGCTCACTCAAAGGCGGTAATACGGTTATCCACAGAATCAGGGGATAACGCAGGAA
AGAACATGTGAGCAAAAGGCCAGCAAAAGGCCAGGAACCGTAAAAAGGCCGCGTTGCTGGCGTTTTTCCA
TAGGCTCCGCCCCCCTGACGAGCATCACAAAAATCGACGCTCAAGTCAGAGGTGGCGAAACCCGACAGGA
CTATAAAGATACCAGGCGTTTCCCCCTGGAAGCTCCCTCGTGCGCTCTCCTGTTCCGACCCTGCCGCTTA
CCGGATACCTGTCCGCCTTTCTCCCTTCGGGAAGCGTGGCGCTTTCTCATAGCTCACGCTGTAGGTATCT
CAGTTCGGTGTAGGTCGTTCGCTCCAAGCTGGGCTGTGTGCACGAACCCCCCGTTCAGCCCGACCGCTGC
GCCTTATCCGGTAACTATCGTCTTGAGTCCAACCCGGTAAGACACGACTTATCGCCACTGGCAGCAGCCA
CTGGTAACAGGATTAGCAGAGCGAGGTATGTAGGCGGTGCTACAGAGTTCTTGAAGTGGTGGCCTAACTA
CGGCTACACTAGAAGAACAGTATTTGGTATCTGCGCTCTGCTGAAGCCAGTTACCTTCGGAAAAAGAGTT
GGTAGCTCTTGATCCGGCAAACAAACCACCGCTGGTAGCGGTGGTTTTTTTGTTTGCAAGCAGCAGATTA
CGCGCAGAAAAAAAGGATCTCAAGAAGATCCTTTGATCTTTTCTACGGGGTCTGACGCTCAGTGGAACGA
AAACTCACGTTAAGGCATTTTGGTCATGAGATTATCAAAAAGGATCTTCACCTAGATCCTTTTAAATTAA
AAATGAAGTTTTAAATCAATCTAAAGTATATATGAGTAAACTTGGTCTGACAGTTACCAATGCTTAATCA
GTGAGGCACCTATCTCAGCGATCTGTCTATTTCGTTCATCCATAGTTGCCTGACTCCCCGTCGTGTAGAT
AACTACGATACGGGAGGGCTTACCATCTGGCCCCAGTGCTGCAATGATACCGCGAGACCCACGCTCACCG
GCTCCAGATTTATCAGCAATAAACCAGCCAGCCGGAAGGGCCGAGCGCAGAAGTGGTCCTGCAACTTTAT
CCGCCTCCATCCAGTCTATTAATTGTTGCCGGGAAGCTAGAGTAAGTAGTTCGCCAGTTAATAGTTTGCG
CAACGTTGTTGCCATTGCTACAGGCATCGTGGTGTCACGCTCGTCGTTTGGTATGGCTTCATTCAGCTCC
GGTTCCCAACGATCAAGGCGAGTTACATGATCCCCCATGTTGTGCAAAAAAGCGGTTAGCTCCTTCGGTC
CTCCGATCGTTGTCAGAAGTAAGTTGGCCGCAGTGTTATCACTCATGGTTATGGCAGCACTGCATAATTC
TCTTACTGTCATGCCATCCGTAAGATGCTTTTCTGTGACTGGTGAGTACTCAACCAAGTCATTCTGAGAA
TAGTGTATGCGGCGACCGAGTTGCTCTTGCCCGGCGTCAATACGGGATAATACCGCGCCACATAGCAGAA
CTTTAAAAGTGCTCATCATTGGAAAACGTTCTTCGGGGCGAAAACTCTCAAGGATCTTACCGCTGTTGAG
ATCCAGTTCGATGTAACCCACTCGTGCACCCAACTGATCTTCAGCATCTTTTACTTTCACCAGCGTTTCT
GGGTGAGCAAAAACAGGAAGGCAAAATGCCGCAAAAAAGGGAATAAGGGCGACACGGAAATGTTGAATAC
TCATACTCTTCCTTTTTCAATATTATTGAAGCATTTATCAGGGTTATTGTCTCATGAGCGGATACATATT
TGAATGTATTTAGAAAAATAAACAAATAGGGGTTCCGCGCACATTTCCCCGAAAAGTGCCACCTAAATTG
TAAGCGTTAATATTTTGTTAAAATTCGCGTTAAATTTTTGTTAAATCAGCTCATTTTTTAACCAATAGGC
CGAAATCGGCAAAATCCCTTATAAATCAAAAGAATAGACCGAGATAGGGT
[37 nt withheld, positions 4531-4567]
AAAGAACGTGGACTCCAACGTCAAAGG
[32 nt withheld, positions 4595-4626]
GCTGGCTAAGAACTCATCAGCCTCCCCGGTCCATCTACCCACGTACCAATGCACCAATTGGCCACAATGA
CGGCTACTACATGGTGCCATTCCTTCCTCTTTATAGGAATGGAGACTACCTCCTGTCCAACAATGCTCTT
GGATACGAGTACGCCTACCTGTTGGACCCAGGTCATTGCACAACACCAGAAATGCCCTCTGATCTGCAAA
AGACGTGAATATCTGTTCAGACACCCATATCCACTCTGTTCCACACAGGTCAGAGGTTTGTCCAGGAGTT
CTTGACAGAGGTGTAAAAAGTACTCAAAAATTTTACTCAAGTGAAAGTACAAGTACTTAGGGAAAATTTT
ACTCAATTAAAAGTAAAAGTATCTGGCTAGAATCTTACTTGAGTAAAAGTAAAAAAGTACTCCATTAAAA
TTGTACTTGAGTATTAAGGAAGTAAAAGTAAAAGCAAGAAAGAAAACTAGAGATTCTTGTTTAAGCTTTT
AATCTCAAAAAACATTAAATGAAATGCATACAAGGTTTTATCCTGCTTTAGAACTGTTTGTATTTAATTA
TCAAACTATAAGACAGACAATCTAATGCCAGTACACGCTACTCAAAGTTGTAAAACCTCAGATTTAACTT
CAGTAGAAGCTGATTCTCAAAATTGTTAGTGTCAAGCCTAGCTCTTTTGGGGCTGAAAAGCAATCCTGCA
GTGCTGAAAAGCCTCTCACAGGCAGCCGATGCGGGAAGAGGTGTATTAGTCTTGATAGAGAGGCTGCAAA
TAGCAGGAAACGTGAGCAGAGACTCCCTGGTGTCTGAAACACAGGCCAGATGGGCCCTCGAGCAGGAAAC
AGCTATGACCATGATTACGCCAAGCTATCAACTTTGTATAGAAAAGTTGGCACGCGCAGATTCCGTGTGG
GCCTGGTAATATCTTACCATTTTAAGCTATTTTAAGATTAGGGAAAAAAATTAAATAAAACTACTTTAAA
ATTACTTTCCTTAAAAAGCAACATATTTATTTAGTTTTTGTTTAACTGGCTCAAGATTGTAATATTTTAC
TTTTACATGTTTTTTTAAGTACCTAAATGTGTTCAAAAGTAAAGTATGTTATTGTTTTTTTTTTTTAATG
TTAGCTAAGCTTTAAATTGTAATATATTACTTTTAAAAGTGACTTTTTAAAAATGTAAATAAAAAAGTAA
CTATAAATGTGTAATGCATGTTATTTCTGTGGGTTTTTAATTTTCATCTCAACTGGGCTTACAATTTTAA
CATAATAAAAATCAAATCAAATCAAATCAGGCCCTTATTTGTCACATACACTCTTGTATACTGAAATAAA
CTAAATGTTGAGAAAAATTTAAATACACCAAAATAACGCATACCTTTTTTGTAATTACCTAAGTAAAACA
TTTAGTTCCTTTTTTAAGTGACTCAAGATTGTAATCTATTAATTGTAAAAGATAAAACTAGTGATCAATC
TGACGTGCTTCTATGCAGCCTGTGAGATTAATTGTGATGTTTAATTATTAAACAATTTAAATGGATCAAA
CATTTCACATGTGCTTATTGTGTCCAACAAAACCAGCAGAAGCACTTAAAAATATTGCATGACAACATGA
GTTTTTAATGTAAATTATATATACTTCCTAAACGAAGTTAATCATATTTCTAAAATAATAATGTCATTGA
AATATTTAAATAAATGATAAGCTTTAGTTGATTCAACATAAAATTGAAAGCAATAAGGACTTTTTTTTTT
TACAGCGGTGAAGCAAAAGCATGTAATAATCATATAATATAATAAATAAATAAATAAATAATGGCTCTTG
GTGCAAATATGAACACTTTAAATAAATATAGAATAAATATGATCAATAAGTCATAACGATGTGTTTTATG
TTGATTATAATTTAAACATGTTTCTAACGCAAGTTTTAAAAACTGTTTTAAAGTATTATTTTAAGTTATA
AGATCAATTTGACTCAACATTTTGTAGTGAAAATATGTTGTGTAAAATTAATATAATATACACTATAAAA
ATGCAGGGTTCCACACAATACATTAATGTTGTCCCAACACAAATCGATTAAGTTAACAAATATATGTGGA
TTGAACATAAAAAATTAAGTTGTCCCAATGAAATCTCAAGAATTGTGTTGTTTCAGCTCATTTTAAATAA
GTAGTTTTAACAAGTAAAAAATAACATATTTTTGAGTGTGTATATATATATATTACAAAATATAATAATA
TAAAATGTAAAAGATATAAACCATGCTACATATATTTAAGAGCTATTTTGCACATTACTTTTTTGCAAGC
CATTTTAGTGTTTTTTTTACAAATATATATTAGCTAAATATACAATATCTTAAATATACAATTAATCAGA
CATGCAATTAATGCATTTAACCTACATAAAAATACATGATCAACATATGTTTTATGCTGATTACAACTAA
ATCAAACGTAATGAAATTAATTTATAAAAGCGATTTAAATATGTCAATATTTTAAGTTAAAATCACTTGA
AACCTACTATAAATGAACTTAAATTAAAAAAATCTCCTTTAATTCCAATGCAACAGTGTTGTTTTTTCAG
CTGAGGACCCCCGGTGCAGATGGTTGGCCCCCGGCCCGCTATTCTAAGGAAGCCTTTCTTAATTTTAGGG
CGGCGCTGCATGCGCTCAGATCAGATTCACGGGTGGAGAGGGTTATTTTCTCTTTTTTATTTTTTCTTGC
CTGCTCATATTTGGGCCTGTGTGAACCCCAGGCTCCGCCTCGGCCCCCAGGAGCCGCTCTTATTTAAAGG
GGATCCTCGCCTTCAGTCTTCGTCCCAGTGGAAGCATCAGTCTTGTGATAACAACTTGGTGAGTCCTACA
GACCAGCGCTCGACTCTAGGCTTTAAATGCATTGATTTCTCTGGATTAGCTACCGGGAGAGTTTTAACTT
TGCTTATTAGTCTTGTGCTCGAACTGCTAGGTTTAAAGAGTGTTTTCTCTAATGCATGCATGAAGCGACA
GCTGAAAACCAGAAATAGAGCGTTTGTCCTCCTGTTAAACTCTAGCCTTTCTTTGGCATTTGTCAGTCCG
AGTCTTCAGCTGCCGGCAGGAGATTGGGTTTCAGTAACACTTGCTGAGCACAAACTACACGTGCTTTCTT
CAGATTTAATTCATTATTAATCATTCTAGATTTAAATGATGTTCTTACTCATTGCTGATTATTTTAGCCT
TGCGGAGCAGATTAAATGAGCACGTGTTTCATTAAGATTGATTTAAATATAATTAATATTTCACCACTGT
AGTTTTAAAATTGCCTTCTAAGTCATGGTTGATTTTTAATAGGTATCGGCTCTAATTAGATTACTATTTT
GGTTTTTAAATGTTATTTCTATTTCATTTGTAGGCTCGTTTTTAATGTGATTTTATTAGATTCTAGTTTT
AAAATCATCTCTTAGCCTTAATGAGCAGACTGAATGAACATGTTTCATTAAGATTAACTTCATTATAATG
AATTATTTAATCATTCTAGTGGGTTATAAATCAGCTCTATTTAAATTAATTGTCGTGTTTATTTCTATTT
AATTTTTGATTATTTTTTCAGGGTCGTTTTTATGTGATTTTTTCCCGTTTCTAATTTTAAACTAATTGTT
TGATTTTTATATGATTCGACTCTTTTTAAATGAATTGTTTTGCTTTTTTTATTGAGCATATATATATTAT
ACAATTTCAATCAACAATTGTTGTGCTTTTTAAATGTTGTTTCTATTTCATTTCTAGGGTCGATTTTATT
CGATTCTAGTTTTAAAATCGTGATTTTTAACTTCTAACCTTACTGAGCAGACTGAATGAACATGTTTCAT
CAAGATTAACTTCATTATAGTTAATTATTGAATCGTGCTAGTGGTTTATAAATCAGCTCTATTTAAATTA
ATCATCATCATTATTTCTATTTAATTTTTATTATTTCTTTAGGATTATTTTTATGTGATTTTTTTCACGT
TCTAGTTTTAAACTCAATGCTCATTACTGCTCACCCTTGCTGAGCAGTCTTTCGTTAAGATTAAATTAAT
TAATAACCATTCTAGTTTTAAAACAGTGTCTTAAGGCATAGCTGATATTTTACAAGTTTACTATTTAATA
TATCTCCTTTCTTTTTTTAGGGTCGATTTCATCTGATTTGATTAATTTTTATTATCTTCACTAAGCTTTT
TGTTCTAGGTTTTATTCTCAGTATTATTACTGTTATATTTGAACTGAATTTCTCCTCATAGTTTATTCAT
TTTATTTATTTATTTTTTGTTTATTCGCTATTTTGTATTTTAGTTTTTAATTAGAAATTTTATTAGAATC
GTTTTGAACTAGTTTTTATGCACTCTAACATTAATATTAAATCATAACTATTATTTTTATTATAATTTAT
TTGTGTTTATCTTTTTGTGTAGCTTTCATGTGTTTTTATTTTAGTTTTATTATGTTTGCATTGAATTTTT
TGGACTAGTTTATATAACGATATACAGAAAAGCCATGACAACAAATGTTTTTATAATACCTATTAAGTAT
AAGCTAATCAGATTTCCACTATTCTGTTCAAAGTTAACATTATTAGCCATTCTGATGGATCATTTGACAT
TTGTCATATGTCTTTATGAACACTGCTCTTTCAGATGCCACTTTTAAAGCTGTTTTTTACAGTAAATGAA
CGTTTATTATTATGACATTATTTCCTAAGGCCTCTAGAGTACAGCAGGATGTGGCGTGTGCATTACCGTG
TAATTATGCTGACTGTAAATGTGCATTTATAGACTGTCAGCATGTCTGACTGTGCGCTGTTGTGATTGGT
CCTGCACAGACCAAG
Features (pLannotate 1.2.2; 21 found; start..end, strand, type, name):
      2..22      +  protein_bind   attB1: mutant version of attB; core recombination site for the Gateway® BP reaction BP Clonase™
     32..727     +  CDS            mKate2: mKate2 is a basic (constitutively fluorescent) red fluorescent protein published in 2009, derived from Entacmaea quadricolor. It is reported to be a rapidly-maturing monomer with moderate acid sensitivity.
    729..753     -  protein_bind   attB2: mutant version of attB; recombination site for the Gateway® BP reaction BP Clonase™
    755..1291    +  CDS            ARF1: ARF1_BOVIN - Experimental evidence at protein level: Swiss-Prot protein existence level 1. GTP-binding protein involved in protein trafficking among different compartments. Modulates vesicle budding and uncoating within the Golgi complex. Deactivation induces the redistribution of the entire Golgi complex to the endoplasmic reticulum, suggesting a crucial role in protein trafficking. In its GTP-bound form, its triggers the association with coat proteins with the Golgi membrane. The hydrolysis of ARF1-bound GTP, which is mediated by ARFGAPs proteins, is required for dissociation of coat protein
   1295..1315    -  protein_bind   attB3: mutant version of attB; core recombination site for the Gateway® BP reaction BP Clonase™
   1319..1339    +  CDS            lacZα (fragment): LacZα fragment of β-galactosidase; lacZ fragment
   1355..1489    -  polyA_signal   SV40 poly(A) signal: SV40 polyadenylation signal
   1512..1595    -  CDS            large T antigen (fragment): large T antigen from SV40 (simian virus 40)
   2161..2201    -  misc_feature   MCS (fragment): pBluescript multiple cloning site
   2214..2232    -  promoter       T3 promoter: promoter for bacteriophage T3 RNA polymerase
   2277..2293    -  protein_bind   lac operator: The lac repressor binds to the lac operator to inhibit transcription in E. coli. This inhibition can be relieved by adding lactose or isopropyl-β-D-thiogalactopyranoside (IPTG). lac repressor encoded by lacI
   2301..2331    -  promoter       lac promoter: promoter for the E. coli lac operon
   2346..2367    -  protein_bind   CAP binding site: CAP binding activates transcription in the presence of cAMP. E. coli catabolite activator protein
   2380..2472    -  CDS            lacI (fragment): lac repressor; lacI; The lac repressor binds to the lac operator to inhibit transcription in E. coli. This inhibition can be relieved by adding lactose or isopropyl-β-D-thiogalactopyranoside (IPTG).
   2655..3243    -  rep_origin     ori: high-copy-number ColE1/pMB1/pBR322/pUC origin of replication
   3414..4274    -  CDS            AmpR: β-lactamase; bla; confers resistance to ampicillin, carbenicillin, and related antibiotics
   4275..4379    -  promoter       AmpR promoter: bla
   4405..4626    -  rep_origin     M13 ori (fragment) (sequence partly withheld): M13 bacteriophage origin of replication; arrow indicates direction of (+) strand synthesis
   4626..4913    +  CDS            tyr (fragment) (sequence partly withheld): TYRO_ORYLA - Also known as tyro. Experimental evidence at transcript level: Swiss-Prot protein existence level 2. This is a copper-containing oxidase that functions in the formation of pigments such as melanins and other polyphenolic compounds. From Oryzias latipes (Japanese rice fish) (Japanese killifish).
   5495..5515    +  protein_bind   attB4: mutant version of attB; core recombination site for the Gateway® BP reaction BP Clonase™
   6416..6432    -  promoter       copia promoter (fragment): strong promoter from the Drosophila transposable element copia (Sinclair et al., 1986)
