[The description below was written by a language model from this plasmid's Addgene catalogue record and pLannotate feature annotations shown in this document.]
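Description:
actc1b-mKate2-ARF1-DN is a 9,471 nt zebrafish expression plasmid made by Gateway recombination into the destination backbone pDEST-actc1b-mKate2-ccdb. It is designed for muscle-specific expression of a red fluorescent fusion to a dominant-negative form of zebrafish ARF1. In bacteria it is maintained through a high-copy ColE1/pUC-type origin and selected with ampicillin via the β-lactamase gene. pBluescript-derived remnants (lac promoter and operator, T3 promoter, partial MCS and a fragment of the M13 origin) reflect the cloning vector from which the backbone was built.

The payload is organised by a series of attB recombination scars. An attB4 site lies upstream of a long unannotated stretch that runs around the circular map to attB1. This is where the actc1b promoter named in the plasmid and backbone titles would be expected, although the feature table does not annotate it. After attB1 comes the mKate2 coding sequence, a monomeric, rapidly maturing red fluorescent protein. It is followed by attB2 and then the ARF1 open reading frame, which places mKate2 at the N terminus of ARF1. The cassette ends at attB3 and an SV40 polyadenylation signal.

ARF1 is a small GTPase that controls coat recruitment and vesicle budding at the Golgi. The record marks the mutation only as "DN" and does not give the specific substitution. A short match to medaka tyrosinase near the backbone junction is annotated, but its role is not stated. The associated work was an in vivo cell-biological screen of T-tubule formation in zebrafish muscle, which fits using this construct to perturb ARF1-dependent trafficking in muscle fibres while identifying expressing cells by red fluorescence.
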