Addgene plasmid #109536: actc1b-mKate2-ARF1-DN
Purpose: Muscle specific zebrafish expression of mKate2 fused to dominant negative ARF1
Depositing lab: Rob Parton. Depositing organization: University of Queensland, Institute for Molecular Bioscience. Publication: In vivo cell biological screening identifies an endocytic capture mechanism for T-tubule formation. Hall TE, Martel N, Ariotti N, Xiong Z, Lo HP, Ferguson C, Rae J, Lim YW, Parton RG. Nat Commun. 2020 Jul 24;11(1):3711. doi: 10.1038/s41467-020-17486-w. PubMed 32709891.
Backbone
  Vector backbone: pDEST-actc1b-mKate2-ccdb
  Vector type: Zebrafish plasmids
Growth in bacteria
  Bacterial resistance: Ampicillin, 100 μg/mL
  Growth temperature: 37°C
  Growth strain: DH5alpha
  Copy number: High Copy
Gene/Insert
  Gene/Insert name: ARF1
  Species: D. rerio (zebrafish)
  Mutation: DN
  Entrez Gene: arf1 (a.k.a. wu:fb33e02, wu:fb78h01)
  Tag / fusion protein: mKate2 (N terminal on insert)
  Cloning method: Gateway Cloning
Terms and licenses: Academic/Nonprofit Terms; Industry Terms: Not Available to Industry
How to cite: actc1b-mKate2-ARF1-DN was a gift from Rob Parton (Addgene plasmid # 109536 ; http://n2t.net/addgene:109536 ; RRID:Addgene_109536)
